Addgene plasmid #185996: NSP2-1x-BioID2 pBabe-puro (SARS-CoV-2)
Purpose: Expresses SARS-CoV-2 NSP2 fused to BioID2 and HA tag
Depositing lab: Kyle Roux. Depositing organization: Sanford Research. Publication: A BioID-Derived Proximity Interactome for SARS-CoV-2 Proteins. May DG, Martin-Sancho L, Anschau V, Liu S, Chrisopulos RJ, Scott KL, Halfmann CT, Diaz Pena R, Pratt D, Campos AR, Roux KJ. Viruses. 2022 Mar 15;14(3). pii: v14030611. doi: 10.3390/v14030611. PubMed 35337019.
Backbone
  Vector backbone: pBabe-puro
  Vector type: Mammalian Expression, Retroviral
  Selectable markers: Puromycin
Growth in bacteria
  Bacterial resistance: Ampicillin, 100 μg/mL
  Growth temperature: 37°C
  Growth strain: NEB Stable
  Copy number: Unknown
Gene/Insert
  Gene/Insert name: SARS-CoV-2 NSP2
  Species: SARS-CoV-2
  Entrez Gene: ORF1ab (a.k.a. GU280_gp01)
  Promoter: LTR
  Tag / fusion protein: BioID2 (C terminal on insert); HA (C terminal on insert)
  Cloning method: Restriction Enzyme; 5′ cloning site BamHI (not destroyed); 3′ cloning site EcoRI (not destroyed)
  Sequencing primers: 5′ pBabeF
Terms and licenses: Academic/Nonprofit Terms; Industry Terms: Not Available to Industry
How to cite: NSP2-1x-BioID2 pBabe-puro (SARS-CoV-2) was a gift from Kyle Roux (Addgene plasmid # 185996)
