[The description below was written by a language model from this plasmid's Addgene catalogue record and pLannotate feature annotations shown in this document.]
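Description:
NSP2-1x-BioID2 pBabe-puro (SARS-CoV-2) is a Moloney murine leukemia virus-based retroviral expression plasmid built on the pBabe-puro backbone for stable delivery of a proximity-labelling bait into mammalian cells. It is propagated in E. coli through a high-copy ColE1/pUC-type origin and an ampicillin resistance gene driven by its own bla promoter. The retroviral portion is flanked by MMLV long terminal repeats and carries a packaging signal plus a truncated gag segment lacking its start codon. These elements allow the transcript to be encapsidated when gag, pol and env functions are supplied in trans by a packaging cell line.

The payload, cloned between BamHI and EcoRI sites, is the SARS-CoV-2 non-structural protein 2 coding region, a fragment of the ORF1ab/replicase polyprotein. The automated annotation identifies this region only as a piece of polyprotein 1a, and its accompanying functional text refers to a different cleavage product, nsp10, so that text should not be read as describing the insert. NSP2 is fused at its C terminus to BioID2, the promiscuous R40G biotin ligase from Aquifex aeolicus, followed according to the catalogue by an HA epitope tag that is not separately annotated in the feature table. Expression is driven by the 5′ LTR. A downstream SV40 early promoter drives puromycin N-acetyltransferase, so transduced cells can be selected with puromycin.

In cells supplied with biotin, the fusion biotinylates proteins near NSP2, which can then be captured and identified. This matches the construct's origin in a BioID-based proximity interactome survey of SARS-CoV-2 proteins.
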