Features (pLannotate 1.2.2; 13 found; start..end, strand, type, name):
      8..477     +  LTR            LTR: long terminal repeat from Moloney murine leukemia virus
    601..875     +  misc_feature   MESV Ψ (fragment): packaging signal of murine embryonic stem cell virus
    942..1358    +  CDS            gag (truncated): truncated Moloney murine leukemia virus (MMLV) gag gene lacking the start codon
   1378..3291    +  CDS            R1A_SARS2 (fragment): Experimental evidence at protein level: Swiss-Prot protein existence level 1. [Non-structural protein 10]: Plays a pivotal role in viral transcription by stimulating both nsp14 3'-5' exoribonuclease and nsp16 2'-O-methyltransferase activities. Therefore plays an essential role in viral mRNAs cap methylation. From Severe acute respiratory syndrome coronavirus 2 (2019-nCoV) (SARS-CoV-2).
   3319..4014    +  CDS            BioID2: promiscuous R40G mutant of a biotin protein ligase from Aquifex aeolicus (Kim et al., 2016)
   4061..4390    +  promoter       SV40 promoter: SV40 enhancer and early promoter
   4400..4999    +  CDS            PuroR: puromycin N-acetyltransferase; pac from Streptomyces alboniger; confers resistance to puromycin
   5098..5219    +  LTR            3' LTR (ΔU3) (fragment): self-inactivating 3' long terminal repeat (LTR) from Moloney murine leukemia virus
   5220..5689    +  LTR            LTR: long terminal repeat from Moloney murine leukemia virus
   5755..5807    -  CDS            lacI (fragment): lac repressor; lacI; The lac repressor binds to the lac operator to inhibit transcription in E. coli. This inhibition can be relieved by adding lactose or isopropyl-β-D-thiogalactopyranoside (IPTG).
   5990..6578    -  rep_origin     ori: high-copy-number ColE1/pMB1/pBR322/pUC origin of replication
   6738..7598    -  CDS            AmpR: β-lactamase; bla; confers resistance to ampicillin, carbenicillin, and related antibiotics
   7599..7703    -  promoter       AmpR promoter: bla
>Addgene plasmid #185996 | NSP2-1x-BioID2 pBabe-puro (SARS-CoV-2) | addgene full sequence | sequence record 364391 | Addgene NGS Result
CTGCAGCCTGAATATGGGCCAAACAGGATATCTGTGGTAAGCAGTTCCTGCCCCGGCTCAGGGCCAAGAA
CAGATGGAACAGCTGAATATGGGCCAAACAGGATATCTGTGGTAAGCAGTTCCTGCCCCGGCTCAGGGCC
AAGAACAGATGGTCCCCAGATGCGGTCCAGCCCTCAGCAGTTTCTAGAGAACCATCAGATGTTTCCAGGG
TGCCCCAAGGACCTGAAATGACCCTGTGCCTTATTTGAACTAACCAATCAGTTCGCTTCTCGCTTCTGTT
CGCGCGCTTCTGCTCCCCGAGCTCAATAAAAGAGCCCACAACCCCTCACTCGGGGCGCCAGTCCTCCGAT
TGACTGAGTCGCCCGGGTACCCGTGTATCCAATAAACCCTCTTGCAGTTGCATCCGACTTGTGGTCTCGC
TGTTCCTTGGGAGGGTCTCCTCTGAGTGATTGACTACCCGTCAGCGGGGGTCTTTCATTTGGGGGCTCGT
CCGGGATCGGGAGACCCCTGCCCAGGGACCACCGACCCACCACCGGGAGGCAAGCTGGCCAGCAACTTAT
CTGTGTCTGTCCGATTGTCTAGTGTCTATGACTGATTTTATGCGCCTGCGTCGGTACTAGTTAGCTAACT
AGCTCTGTATCTGGCGGACCCGTGGTGGAACTGACGAGTTCTGAACACCCGGCCGCAACCCTGGGAGACG
TCCCAGGGACTTTGGGGGCCGTTTTTGTGGCCCGACCTGAGGAAGGGAGTCGATGTGGAATCCGACCCCG
TCAGGATATGTGGTTCTGGTAGGAGACGAGAACCTAAAACAGTTCCCGCCTCCGTCTGAATTTTTGCTTT
CGGTTTGGAACCGAAGCCGCGCGTCTTGTCTGCTGCAGCGCTGCAGCATCGTTCTGTGTTGTCTCTGTCT
GACTGTGTTTCTGTATTTGTCTGAAAATTAGGGCCAGACTGTTACCACTCCCTTAAGTTTGACCTTAGGT
CACTGGAAAGATGTCGAGCGGATCGCTCACAACCAGTCGGTAGATGTCAAGAAGAGACGTTGGGTTACCT
TCTGCTCTGCAGAATGGCCAACCTTTAACGTCGGATGGCCGCGAGACGGCACCTTTAACCGAGACCTCAT
CACCCAGGTTAAGATCAAGGTCTTTTCACCTGGCCCGCATGGACACCCAGACCAGGTCCCCTACATCGTG
ACCTGGGAAGCCTTGGCTTTTGACCCCCCTCCCTGGGTCAAGCCCTTTGTACACCCTAAGCCTCCGCCTC
CTCTTCCTCCATCCGCCCCGTCTCTCCCCCTTGAACCTCCTCGTTCGACCCCGCCTCGATCCTCCCTTTA
TCCAGCCCTCACTCCTTCTCTAGGCGCCGGCCGGATCCGCCACCATGGCCTACACGCGATATGTTGACAA
CAACTTTTGTGGACCTGACGGCTACCCTCTTGAATGTATTAAGGATCTTCTGGCTCGCGCTGGAAAAGCC
AGTTGTACACTGTCTGAGCAGCTCGACTTTATAGATACAAAGCGGGGGGTCTATTGTTGCCGAGAGCATG
AACATGAGATCGCATGGTATACGGAGCGCTCTGAAAAAAGCTATGAATTGCAGACACCCTTTGAAATTAA
GTTGGCGAAAAAGTTCGATACATTCAATGGTGAGTGCCCCAACTTTGTCTTTCCCCTTAACAGTATCATT
AAAACAATCCAGCCCCGGGTGGAAAAGAAGAAATTGGATGGATTCATGGGCAGGATCAGAAGTGTTTACC
CAGTGGCATCCCCTAATGAATGCAATCAGATGTGCCTGTCCACGCTGATGAAATGCGACCACTGCGGTGA
AACGTCTTGGCAAACGGGGGACTTTGTAAAAGCAACGTGCGAGTTTTGCGGAACTGAGAACTTGACAAAG
GAGGGAGCGACTACATGTGGATACCTGCCTCAGAACGCGGTAGTGAAAATATACTGTCCTGCCTGTCACA
ATTCTGAAGTTGGGCCTGAACATAGCTTGGCCGAATACCATAACGAAAGTGGATTGAAGACAATTCTTCG
CAAAGGAGGCCGGACTATCGCGTTCGGGGGCTGCGTGTTTAGCTATGTAGGATGTCATAATAAATGCGCA
TATTGGGTTCCACGAGCTAGCGCAAACATAGGCTGCAACCACACAGGCGTAGTTGGTGAGGGATCAGAAG
GTCTTAATGATAACTTGCTCGAAATATTGCAAAAGGAAAAAGTCAACATAAATATTGTAGGAGATTTTAA
ATTGAATGAAGAGATTGCGATAATCCTTGCGTCATTTTCCGCAAGTACGAGTGCGTTCGTTGAGACTGTA
AAGGGGCTCGACTATAAAGCGTTTAAGCAAATAGTAGAGAGCTGCGGAAACTTTAAAGTTACGAAGGGAA
AAGCCAAAAAAGGTGCATGGAACATTGGCGAGCAGAAGAGTATACTGTCCCCCCTGTACGCCTTCGCGTC
AGAAGCAGCTCGAGTAGTTAGAAGTATATTCTCACGAACGCTCGAGACGGCGCAGAATAGTGTGCGCGTG
CTCCAGAAGGCTGCTATTACGATCCTCGACGGCATATCCCAGTATTCTCTTCGACTGATTGATGCTATGA
TGTTCACCTCCGACTTGGCGACGAACAATCTCGTAGTTATGGCTTATATCACCGGCGGCGTTGTACAATT
GACGTCTCAGTGGCTGACGAACATCTTCGGAACCGTGTACGAGAAGCTCAAACCAGTTCTTGATTGGCTT
GAAGAAAAGTTTAAGGAAGGCGTCGAGTTTCTCCGGGATGGGTGGGAAATTGTTAAGTTTATCTCCACCT
GCGCGTGTGAAATTGTGGGAGGGCAAATTGTCACCTGCGCCAAGGAAATTAAAGAGTCAGTTCAGACGTT
TTTTAAACTTGTGAACAAATTCCTTGCTCTCTGTGCGGATAGTATAATCATCGGTGGGGCGAAGTTGAAA
GCACTCAATCTTGGTGAAACTTTCGTGACCCACAGCAAAGGCCTGTATAGGAAGTGTGTTAAAAGCAGGG
AGGAGACCGGTCTTCTTATGCCGCTGAAGGCGCCCAAAGAGATAATTTTTCTTGAGGGGGAAACTCTTCC
GACCGAAGTGCTCACGGAAGAAGTAGTTCTGAAAACAGGGGACCTTCAACCACTGGAGCAACCGACCTCT
GAGGCAGTTGAAGCGCCGCTCGTCGGAACTCCTGTATGTATTAACGGCCTCATGCTGTTGGAAATTAAGG
ATACGGAGAAGTACTGTGCACTGGCCCCCAACATGATGGTCACGAACAACACCTTTACCCTTAAGGGCGG
CACCGGTGGTGGAGGCGGGTCTGAATTCTTCAAGAACCTGATCTGGCTGAAGGAGGTGGACAGCACCCAG
GAGAGACTGAAGGAGTGGAACGTGAGCTACGGCACCGCCCTGGTGGCCGACAGACAGACCAAGGGCAGAG
GCGGCCTGGGCAGAAAGTGGCTGAGCCAGGAGGGCGGCCTGTACTTCAGCTTCCTGCTGAACCCCAAGGA
GTTCGAGAACCTGCTGCAGCTGCCCCTGGTGCTGGGCCTGAGCGTGAGCGAGGCCCTGGAGGAGATCACC
GAGATCCCCTTCAGCCTGAAGTGGCCCAACGACGTGTACTTCCAGGAGAAGAAGGTGAGCGGCGTGCTGT
GCGAGCTGAGCAAGGACAAGCTGATCGTGGGCATCGGCATCAACGTGAACCAGAGAGAGATCCCCGAGGA
GATCAAGGACAGAGCCACCACCCTGTACGAGATCACCGGCAAGGACTGGGACAGAAAGGAGGTGCTGCTG
AAGGTGCTGAAGAGAATCAGCGAGAACCTGAAGAAGTTCAAGGAGAAGAGCTTCAAGGAGTTCAAGGGCA
AGATCGAGAGCAAGATGCTGTACCTGGGCGAGGAGGTGAAGCTGCTGGGCGAGGGCAAGATCACCGGCAA
GCTGGTGGGCCTGAGCGAGAAGGGCGGCGCCCTGATCCTGACCGAGGAGGGCATCAAGGAGATCCTGAGC
GGCGAGTTCAGCCTGAGAAGAAGCTACCCTTACGATGTACCGGATTACGCATGAGTCGACCCTGTGGAAT
GTGTGTCAGTTAGGGTGTGGAAAGTCCCCAGGCTCCCCAGCAGGCAGAAGTATGCAAAGCATGCATCTCA
ATTAGTCAGCAACCAGGTGTGGAAAGTCCCCAGGCTCCCCAGCAGGCAGAAGTATGCAAAGCATGCATCT
CAATTAGTCAGCAACCATAGTCCCGCCCCTAACTCCGCCCATCCCGCCCCTAACTCCGCCCAGTTCCGCC
CATTCTCCGCCCCATGGCTGACTAATTTTTTTTATTTATGCAGAGGCCGAGGCCGCCTCGGCCTCTGAGC
TATTCCAGAAGTAGTGAGGAGGCTTTTTTGGAGGCCTAGGCTTTTGCAAAAAGCTTACCATGACCGAGTA
CAAGCCCACGGTGCGCCTCGCCACCCGCGACGACGTCCCCAGGGCCGTACGCACCCTCGCCGCCGCGTTC
GCCGACTACCCCGCCACGCGCCACACCGTCGATCCGGACCGCCACATCGAGCGGGTCACCGAGCTGCAAG
AACTCTTCCTCACGCGCGTCGGGCTCGACATCGGCAAGGTGTGGGTCGCGGACGACGGCGCCGCGGTGGC
GGTCTGGACCACGCCGGAGAGCGTCGAAGCGGGGGCGGTGTTCGCCGAGATCGGCCCGCGCATGGCCGAG
TTGAGCGGTTCCCGGCTGGCCGCGCAGCAACAGATGGAAGGCCTCCTGGCGCCGCACCGGCCCAAGGAGC
CCGCGTGGTTCCTGGCCACCGTCGGCGTCTCGCCCGACCACCAGGGCAAGGGTCTGGGCAGCGCCGTCGT
GCTCCCCGGAGTGGAGGCGGCCGAGCGCGCCGGGGTGCCCGCCTTCCTGGAGACCTCCGCGCCCCGCAAC
CTCCCCTTCTACGAGCGGCTCGGCTTCACCGTCACCGCCGACGTCGAGGTGCCCGAAGGACCGCGCACCT
GGTGCATGACCCGCAAGCCCGGTGCCTGACGCCCGCCCCACGACCCGCAGCGCCCGACCGAAAGGAGCGC
ACGACCCCATGCATCGATAAAATAAAAGATTTTATTTAGTCTCCAGAAAAAGGGGGGAATGAAAGACCCC
ACCTGTAGGTTTGGCAAGCTAGCTTAAGTAACGCCATTTTGCAAGGCATGGAAAAATACATAACTGAGAA
TAGAGAAGTTCAGATCAAGGTCAGGAACAGATGGAACAGCTGAATATGGGCCAAACAGGATATCTGTGGT
AAGCAGTTCCTGCCCCGGCTCAGGGCCAAGAACAGATGGAACAGCTGAATATGGGCCAAACAGGATATCT
GTGGTAAGCAGTTCCTGCCCCGGCTCAGGGCCAAGAACAGATGGTCCCCAGATGCGGTCCAGCCCTCAGC
AGTTTCTAGAGAACCATCAGATGTTTCCAGGGTGCCCCAAGGACCTGAAATGACCCTGTGCCTTATTTGA
ACTAACCAATCAGTTCGCTTCTCGCTTCTGTTCGCGCGCTTCTGCTCCCCGAGCTCAATAAAAGAGCCCA
CAACCCCTCACTCGGGGCGCCAGTCCTCCGATTGACTGAGTCGCCCGGGTACCCGTGTATCCAATAAACC
CTCTTGCAGTTGCATCCGACTTGTGGTCTCGCTGTTCCTTGGGAGGGTCTCCTCTGAGTGATTGACTACC
CGTCAGCGGGGGTCTTTCACATGCAGCATGTATCAAAATTAATTTGGTTTTTTTTCTTAAGTATTTACAT
TAAATGGCCATAGTTGCATTAATGAATCGGCCAACGCGCGGGGAGAGGCGGTTTGCGTATTGGGCGCTCT
TCCGCTTCCTCGCTCACTGACTCGCTGCGCTCGGTCGTTCGGCTGCGGCGAGCGGTATCAGCTCACTCAA
AGGCGGTAATACGGTTATCCACAGAATCAGGGGATAACGCAGGAAAGAACATGTGAGCAAAAGGCCAGCA
AAAGGCCAGGAACCGTAAAAAGGCCGCGTTGCTGGCGTTTTTCCATAGGCTCCGCCCCCCTGACGAGCAT
CACAAAAATCGACGCTCAAGTCAGAGGTGGCGAAACCCGACAGGACTATAAAGATACCAGGCGTTTCCCC
CTGGAAGCTCCCTCGTGCGCTCTCCTGTTCCGACCCTGCCGCTTACCGGATACCTGTCCGCCTTTCTCCC
TTCGGGAAGCGTGGCGCTTTCTCATAGCTCACGCTGTAGGTATCTCAGTTCGGTGTAGGTCGTTCGCTCC
AAGCTGGGCTGTGTGCACGAACCCCCCGTTCAGCCCGACCGCTGCGCCTTATCCGGTAACTATCGTCTTG
AGTCCAACCCGGTAAGACACGACTTATCGCCACTGGCAGCAGCCACTGGTAACAGGATTAGCAGAGCGAG
GTATGTAGGCGGTGCTACAGAGTTCTTGAAGTGGTGGCCTAACTACGGCTACACTAGAAGAACAGTATTT
GGTATCTGCGCTCTGCTGAAGCCAGTTACCTTCGGAAAAAGAGTTGGTAGCTCTTGATCCGGCAAACAAA
CCACCGCTGGTAGCGGTGGTTTTTTTGTTTGCAAGCAGCAGATTACGCGCAGAAAAAAAGGATCTCAAGA
AGATCCTTTGATCTTTTCTACGGGGTCTGACGCTCAGTGGAACGAAAACTCACGTTAAGGGATTTTGGTC
ATGAGATTATCAAAAAGGATCTTCACCTAGATCCTTTTGCGGCCGCAAATCAATCTAAAGTATATATGAG
TAAACTTGGTCTGACAGTTACCAATGCTTAATCAGTGAGGCACCTATCTCAGCGATCTGTCTATTTCGTT
CATCCATAGTTGCCTGACTCCCCGTCGTGTAGATAACTACGATACGGGAGGGCTTACCATCTGGCCCCAG
TGCTGCAATGATACCGCGAGACCCACGCTCACCGGCTCCAGATTTATCAGCAATAAACCAGCCAGCCGGA
AGGGCCGAGCGCAGAAGTGGTCCTGCAACTTTATCCGCCTCCATCCAGTCTATTAATTGTTGCCGGGAAG
CTAGAGTAAGTAGTTCGCCAGTTAATAGTTTGCGCAACGTTGTTGCCATTGCTACAGGCATCGTGGTGTC
ACGCTCGTCGTTTGGTATGGCTTCATTCAGCTCCGGTTCCCAACGATCAAGGCGAGTTACATGATCCCCC
ATGTTGTGCAAAAAAGCGGTTAGCTCCTTCGGTCCTCCGATCGTTGTCAGAAGTAAGTTGGCCGCAGTGT
TATCACTCATGGTTATGGCAGCACTGCATAATTCTCTTACTGTCATGCCATCCGTAAGATGCTTTTCTGT
GACTGGTGAGTACTCAACCAAGTCATTCTGAGAATAGTGTATGCGGCGACCGAGTTGCTCTTGCCCGGCG
TCAATACGGGATAATACCGCGCCACATAGCAGAACTTTAAAAGTGCTCATCATTGGAAAACGTTCTTCGG
GGCGAAAACTCTCAAGGATCTTACCGCTGTTGAGATCCAGTTCGATGTAACCCACTCGTGCACCCAACTG
ATCTTCAGCATCTTTTACTTTCACCAGCGTTTCTGGGTGAGCAAAAACAGGAAGGCAAAATGCCGCAAAA
AAGGGAATAAGGGCGACACGGAAATGTTGAATACTCATACTCTTCCTTTTTCAATATTATTGAAGCATTT
ATCAGGGTTATTGTCTCATGAGCGGATACATATTTGAATGTATTTAGAAAAATAAACAAATAGGGGTTCC
GCGCACATTTCCCCGAAAAGTGCCAC
